>Addgene plasmid #235960 | pME_G_0_6_015_3C5SR | addgene full sequence | sequence record 471527 | Addgene NGS Result
CCTGTCGGGTTTCGCCACCTCTGACTTGAGCGTCGATTTTTGTGATGCTCGTCAGGGGGGCGGAGCCTGT
GGAAAAACGCCAGCAACGCGGCCTTTTTACGGTTCCTGGCCTTTTGCTGGCCTTTTGCTCACATGTTCTT
TCCTGCGTTATCCCCTGATTCTGTGGATAACCGTATTACCGCCTTTGAGTGAGCTGATACCGCTCGCCGC
AGCCGAACGACCGAGCGCAGCGAGTCAGTGAGCGAGGAAGCCTGCATAACGCGAAGTAATCTTTTCGGTT
TTAAAGAAAAAGGGCAGGGTGGTGACACCTTGCCCTTTTTTGCCGGACTGCAGCGGCCGCTACTAGTCGC
GATGAGTGGTCTCAGTCTCGTCTCCGCTTAGCGCGAGACCACTCATCGCTCTAGAAGCGGCCGCGAATTC
CAGAAATCATCCTTAGCGAAAGCTAAGGATTTTTTTTATCTGAAATTCTGCCTCGTGATACGCCTATTTT
TATAGGTTAATGTCATGATAATAATGGTTTCTTAGACGTCAGGTGGCACTCGAGTTGATCGGGCACGTAA
GAGGTTCCAACTTTCACCATAATGAAATAAGATCACTACCGGGCGTATTTTTTGAGTTATCGAGATTTTC
AGGAGCTAAGGAAGCTAAAATGGAGAAAAAAATCACTGGATATACCACCGTTGATATATCCCAATGGCAT
CGTAAAGAACATTTTGAGGCATTTCAGTCAGTTGCTCAATGTACCTATAACCAGACCGTTCAGCTGGATA
TTACGGCCTTTTTAAAGACCGTAAAGAAAAATAAGCACAAGTTTTATCCGGCCTTTATTCACATTCTTGC
CCGCCTGATGAATGCTCATCCGGAATTTCGTATGGCAATGAAAGACGGTGAGCTGGTGATATGGGATAGT
GTTCACCCTTGTTACACCGTTTTCCATGAGCAAACTGAAACGTTTTCATCACTCTGGAGTGAATACCACG
ACGATTTCCGGCAGTTTCTACACATATATTCGCAAGATGTGGCGTGTTACGGTGAAAACCTGGCCTATTT
CCCTAAAGGGTTTATTGAGAATATGTTTTTCGTATCAGCCAATCCCTGGGTGAGTTTCACCAGTTTTGAT
TTAAACGTGGCCAATATGGACAACTTCTTCGCCCCCGTTTTCACCATGGGCAAATATTATACGCAAGGCG
ACAAGGTGCTGATGCCGCTGGCGATTCAGGTTCATCATGCCGTTTGTGATGGCTTCCATGTCGGCAGAAT
GCTTAATGAATTACAACAGTACTGCGACGAGTGGCAGGGCGGGGCGTAATTTGATATCGAGCTCGCTTGG
ACTCCTGTTGATAGATCCAGTAATGACCTCAGAACTCCATCTGGATTTGTTCAGAACGCTCGGTTGCCGC
CGGGCGTTTTTTATTGGTGAGAATCCAAGCCTCGAGCTGTCAGACCAAGTTTACTCATATATACTTTAGA
TTGATTTAAAACTTCATTTTTAATTTAAAAGGATCTAGGTGAAGATCCTTTTTGATAATCTCATGACCAA
AATCCCTTAACGTGAGTTTTCGTTCCACTGAGCGTCAGACCCCGTAGAAAAGATCAAAGGATCTTCTTGA
GATCCTTTTTTTCTGCGCGTAATCTGCTGCTTGCAAACAAAAAAACCACCGCTACCAGCGGTGGTTTGTT
TGCCGGATCAAGAGCTACCAACTCTTTTTCCGAAGGTAACTGGCTTCAGCAGAGCGCAGATACCAAATAC
TGTTCTTCTAGTGTAGCCGTAGTTAGGCCACCACTTCAAGAACTCTGTAGCACCGCCTACATACCTCGCT
CTGCTAATCCTGTTACCAGTGGCTGCTGCCAGTGGCGATAAGTCGTGTCTTACCGGGTTGGACTCAAGAC
GATAGTTACCGGATAAGGCGCAGCGGTCGGGCTGAACGGGGGGTTCGTGCACACAGCCCAGCTTGGAGCG
AACGACCTACACCGAACTGAGATACCTACAGCGTGAGCTATGAGAAAGCGCCACGCTTCCCGAAGGGAGA
AAGGCGGACAGGTATCCGGTAAGCGGCAGGGTCGGAACAGGAGAGCGCACGAGGGAGCTTCCAGGGGGAA
ACGCCTGGTATCTTTATAGT
Features (pLannotate 1.2.2; 8 found; start..end, strand, type, name):
    270..327     -  terminator     his operon terminator: This putative transcriptin terminator from the E. coli his operon has a 2-bp deletion introduced during synthesis. Its efficiency has not been determined.
    328..347     -  misc_feature   BioBrick suffix: universal suffix for all parts
    399..420     -  misc_feature   BioBrick prefix: BioBrick prefix for parts that do not start with "ATG"
    423..466     +  terminator     bacterial terminator: putative bacterial transcription terminator
    552..649     +  promoter       cat promoter: promoter of the E. coli cat gene encoding chloramphenicol acetyltransferase
    650..1306    +  CDS            cat: CAT_ECOLX - Experimental evidence at protein level: Swiss-Prot protein existence level 1. This enzyme is an effector of chloramphenicol resistance in bacteria. From Escherichia coli. This protein is used as a marker in many commonly used cloning vectors, such as pACYC184.
   1330..1424    +  terminator     lambda t0 terminator: transcription terminator from phage lambda
   1607..75      +  rep_origin     ori (across the origin): high-copy-number ColE1/pMB1/pBR322/pUC origin of replication
