[The description below was written by a language model from this plasmid's Addgene catalogue record and pLannotate feature annotations shown in this document.]
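Description:
pME_G_0_6_015_3C5SR is a small synthetic-biology part plasmid from a modular cloning toolkit developed for engineering the chloroplast of Chlamydomonas. It is built on the pME_Cp_UAV_GFP backbone (about 2.1 kb without insert), a universal-acceptor-type vector into which the part was inserted by BsaI restriction cloning, with both BsaI sites destroyed in the process. The backbone name suggests that a GFP dropout cassette was replaced by the part, and no GFP feature is annotated in the 2,120-nt sequenced plasmid. Propagation is in E. coli from a high-copy ColE1/pUC-type origin, with selection on chloramphenicol through a cat gene driven by its native cat promoter and followed by the lambda t0 terminator.

The payload is a 19-bp synthetic connector sequence with no coding or regulatory function of its own. According to the record, it is a 3' connector (connector 5, short, reverse orientation) occupying the M2 position, and its role is to dictate where a transcription unit or module will sit when level 2 multi-part assemblies are built. The cloning region is flanked by BioBrick prefix and suffix sequences and insulated by a his operon terminator on one side and a putative bacterial terminator on the other, which limit transcriptional read-through between the insert site and the backbone. The connector itself is too short to be detected as an annotated feature. The catalogue entry lists the insert name as 3C6SR, whereas the plasmid name and stated purpose refer to connector 5. The record does not resolve this discrepancy.
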