Addgene plasmid #235960: pME_G_0_6_015_3C5SR
Purpose: 3' Connector 5 Short Reverse in the M2 position used to dictate position for lvl2 assembly
Depositing lab: Tobias Erb. Depositing organization: Max Planck Institute for Terrestrial Microbiology. Publication: A modular high-throughput approach for advancing synthetic biology in the chloroplast of Chlamydomonas. Inckemann RM, Chotel T, Burgis M, Brinkmann CK, Andreas L, Baumann J, Sharma P, Klose M, Barrett J, Ries F, Paczia N, Glatter T, Mackinder LCM, Willmund F, Erb TJ. Nat Plants. 2025 Nov;11(11):2332-2349. doi: 10.1038/s41477-025-02126-2. Epub 2025 Nov 3. PubMed 41184475.
Backbone
  Vector backbone: pME_Cp_UAV_GFP
  Backbone size w/o insert (bp): 2101
  Vector type: Synthetic Biology
Growth in bacteria
  Bacterial resistance: Chloramphenicol, 25 μg/mL
  Growth temperature: 37°C
  Growth strain: DH5alpha
  Copy number: High Copy
Gene/Insert
  Gene/Insert name: 3C6SR
  Species: Synthetic
  Insert size (bp): 19
  Cloning method: Restriction Enzyme; 5′ cloning site BsaI (destroyed during cloning); 3′ cloning site BsaI (destroyed during cloning)
  Sequencing primers: 5′ CGTATCACGAGGCAGAATTTC; 3′ CCTGCATAACGCGAAGTAATC
Terms and licenses: Academic/Nonprofit Terms; Industry Terms: Not Available to Industry
Depositor comments: Please visit https://doi.org/10.1101/2024.05.08.593163 for bioRxiv preprint.
How to cite: pME_G_0_6_015_3C5SR was a gift from Tobias Erb (Addgene plasmid # 235960 ; http://n2t.net/addgene:235960 ; RRID:Addgene_235960)
